Addgene plasmid #146122: pAc5.1B-lambdaN-HA-DmEDC3_1-338-V5His6_D
Purpose: Insect Expression of DmEDC3_1-338
Depositing lab: Elisa Izaurralde. Depositing organization: Max Planck Institute for Developmental Biology. Publication: A divergent Sm fold in EDC3 proteins mediates DCP1 binding and P-body targeting. Tritschler F, Eulalio A, Truffault V, Hartmann MD, Helms S, Schmidt S, Coles M, Izaurralde E, Weichenrieder O. Mol Cell Biol. 2007 Dec . 27(24):8600-11. 10.1128/MCB.01506-07 PubMed 17923697.
Backbone
  Vector backbone: Unknown
  Vector type: Insect Expression
Growth in bacteria
  Bacterial resistance: Ampicillin, 100 μg/mL
  Growth temperature: 37°C
  Growth strain: DH5alpha
  Copy number: Low Copy
Gene/Insert
  Gene/Insert name: DmEDC3_1-338
  Species: D. melanogaster (fly)
  Mutation: one silent mutation A456G and three mutations N162T, K221E and D418G compared to the sequence given by Uni Prot: Q9VVI2
  Entrez Gene: Edc3 (a.k.a. CG6311, DmEDC3, Dmel\CG6311, EDC3, LSm16)
  Cloning method: Unknown
Terms and licenses: Academic/Nonprofit Terms; Industry Terms: Not Available to Industry
Depositor comments: Plasmids from this collection were made available to the research community and donated after the lab closed. Please note that the sequence provided by the depositing laboratory may be theoretical/predicted or based on Sanger sequencing results. There may be discrepancies between sequencing results obtained by Addgene and the depositor sequence. If an Addgene verified sequence is not available, please contact before placing your order to request that our lab fully sequence the plasmid.
How to cite: pAc5.1B-lambdaN-HA-DmEDC3_1-338-V5His6_D was a gift from Elisa Izaurralde (Addgene plasmid # 146122 ; http://n2t.net/addgene:146122 ; RRID:Addgene_146122)
