[The description below was written by a language model from this plasmid's Addgene catalogue record and pLannotate feature annotations shown in this document.]
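Description:
pAc5.1B-lambdaN-HA-DmEDC3_1-338-V5His6_D is an insect-cell expression plasmid of about 6.5 kb for producing a tagged N-terminal fragment of Drosophila melanogaster EDC3 (Edc3/CG6311/LSm16), a protein implicated in mRNA decapping. The catalogue lists the backbone as unknown, although the name and the annotated parts point to a pAc5.1B-type vector. It is maintained in E. coli through a ColE1/pUC-type origin and selected with ampicillin via the bla gene and its own promoter. The record calls it low copy even though the origin is annotated as a high-copy type. Short fragments of SV40 large T antigen and of a tetracycline resistance gene are also annotated; these look like non-functional backbone remnants. No marker for selection in insect cells is annotated.

Expression is driven by the constitutive Drosophila actin 5C promoter. The open reading frame begins with a fragment of the bacteriophage lambda N protein, followed by an HA epitope (annotated as a partial match to a 3xHA element, about one copy in length), then EDC3 residues 1–338, and a V5 tag. The name also indicates a C-terminal His6 tag, which is not annotated separately. An SV40 polyadenylation signal lies downstream, annotated on the opposite strand. The lambda N peptide is commonly used to tether a fusion protein to reporter mRNAs carrying BoxB hairpins, so this construct is suited to tethering assays as well as to epitope-based detection or localisation of the EDC3 fragment in fly cells. The record itself states only insect expression as the purpose. The depositor notes one silent change (A456G) and substitutions N162T, K221E and D418G relative to the UniProt reference; D418G lies beyond residue 338, so it would not fall within this fragment. The depositor sequence may be theoretical.
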