Features (pLannotate 1.2.2; 11 found; start..end, strand, type, name):
     56..2568    +  promoter       Ac5 promoter: Drosophila melanogaster actin 5C promoter
   2588..2653    +  CDS            N (fragment): REGN_LAMBD - Experimental evidence at protein level: Swiss-Prot protein existence level 1. Plays a role as a transcriptional antitermination factor that allows the virus to initiate its lytic phase. Activates expression of the delayed viral early genes by modifying host RNA polymerase (RNAP) into a form that is resistant to termination signals. This antitermination function requires the host NusA protein which serves to stabilize the interaction between antitermination protein N and host RNA polymerase. From Escherichia phage lambda (Bacteriophage lambda).
   2678..2704    +  CDS            3xHA (fragment): three tandem HA epitope tags
   2723..3736    +  CDS            Edc3 (fragment): EDC3_DROME - Experimental evidence at protein level: Swiss-Prot protein existence level 1. In the process of mRNA degradation, may play a role in mRNA decapping. From Drosophila melanogaster (Fruit fly).
   3773..3814    +  CDS            V5 tag: epitope tag from simian virus 5
   3914..4048    -  polyA_signal   SV40 poly(A) signal: SV40 polyadenylation signal
   4071..4155    -  CDS            large T antigen (fragment): large T antigen from SV40 (simian virus 40)
   4156..4626    +  CDS            TcR (fragment): tetracycline efflux protein; tet; confers resistance to tetracycline
   4670..5258    -  rep_origin     ori: high-copy-number ColE1/pMB1/pBR322/pUC origin of replication
   5429..6289    -  CDS            AmpR: β-lactamase; bla; confers resistance to ampicillin, carbenicillin, and related antibiotics
   6290..6394    -  promoter       AmpR promoter: bla
>Addgene plasmid #146122 | pAc5.1B-lambdaN-HA-DmEDC3_1-338-V5His6_D | depositor full sequence | sequence record 288567 | Full Sequence
CTTCAAGGAATTAATTCTATATTCTAAAAACACAAATGATACTTCTAAAAAAAATCATGAATGGCATCAA
CTCTGAATCAAATCTTTGCAGATGCACCTACTTCTCATTTCCACTGTCACATCATTTTTCCAGATCTCGC
TGCCTGTTATGTGGCCCACAAACCAAGACACGTTTTATGGCCATTAAAGCTGGCTGATCGTCGCCAAACA
CCAAATACATATCAATATGTACATTCGAGAAAGAAGCGATCAAAGAAGCGTCTTCGGGCGAGTAGGAGAA
TGCGGAGGAGAAGGAGAACGAGCTGATCTAGTATCTCTCCACAATCCAATGCCAACTGACCAACTGGCCA
TATTCGGAGCAATTTGAAGCCAATTTCCATCGCCTGGCGATCGCTCCATTCTTGGCTATATGTTTTTCAC
CGTTCCCGGGGCCATTTTCAAAGACTCGTCGGTAAGATAAGATTGTGTCACTCGCTGTCTCTCTTCATTT
GTCGAAGAATGCTGAGGAATTTCGCGATGACGTCGGCGAGTATTTTGAAGAATGAGAATAATTTGTATTT
ATACGAAAATCAGTTAGTGGAATTTTCTACAAAAACATGTTATCTATAGATAATTTTGTTGCAAAATATG
TTGACTATGACAAAGATTGTATGTATATACCTTTAATGTATTCTCATTTTCTTATGTATTTATAATGGCA
ATGATGATACTGATGATATTTTAAGATGATGCCAGACCACAGGCTGATTTCTGCGTCTTTTGCCGAACGC
AGTGCATGTGCGGTTGTTGTTTTTTGGAATAGTTTCAATTTTCGGACTGTCCGCTTTGATTTCAGTTTCT
TGGCTTATTCAAAAAGCAAAGTAAAGCCAAAAAAGCGAGATGGCAATACCAAATGCGGCAAAACGGTAGT
GGAAGGAAAGGGGTGCGGGGCAGCGGAAGGAAGGGTGGGGCGGGGCGTGGCGGGGTCTGTGGCTGGGCGC
GACGTCACCGACGTTGGAGCCACTCCTTTGACCATGTGTGCGTGTGTGTATTATTCGTGTCTCGCCACTC
GCCGGTTGTTTTTTTCTTTTTATCTCGCTCTCTCTAGCGCCATCTCGTACGCATGCTCAACGCACCGCAT
GTTGCCGTGTCCTTTATGCGTCATTTTGGCTCGAAATAGGCAATTATTTAAACAAAGATTAGTCAACGAA
AACGCTAAAATAAATAAGTCTACAATATGGTTACTTATTGCCATGTGTGTGCAGCCAACGATAGCAACAA
AAGCAACAACACAGTGGCTTTCCCTCTTTCACTTTTTGTTTGCAAGCGCGTGCGAGCAAGACGGCACGAC
CGGCAAACGCAATTACGCTGACAAAGAGCAGACGAAGTTTTGGCCGAAAAACATCAAGGCGCCTGATACG
AATGCATTTGCAATAACAATTGCGATATTTAATATTGTTTATGAAGCTGTTTGACTTCAAAACACACAAA
AAAAAAAATAAAACAAATTATTTGAAAGAGAATTAGGAATCGGACAGCTTATCGTTACGGGCTAACAGCA
CACCGAGACGAAATAGCTTACCTGACGTCACAGCCTCTGGAAGAACTGCCGCCAAGCAGAGAGAGAGAGA
AAAAGAGGGAGAGCAGCTTAGACCGCATGTGCTTGTGTGTGAGGCGTCTCTCTCTTCGTCTCCTGTTTGC
GCAAACGCATAGACTGCACTGAGAAAATCGATTACCTATTTTTTATGAATGAATATTTGCACTATTACTA
TTCAAAACTATTAAGATAGCAATCACATTCAATAGCCAAATACTATACCACCTGAGCGATGCAACGAAAT
GATCAATTTGAGCAAAAATGCTGCATATTTAGGACGGCATCATTATAGAAATGCTTCTTGCTGTGTACTT
TTCTCTCGTCTGGCAGCTGTTTCGCCGTTATTGTTAAAACCGGCTTAAGTTAGGTGTGTTTTCTACGACT
AGTGATGCCCCTACTAGAAGATGTGTGTTGCACAAATGTCCCTGAATAACCAATTTGAAGTGCAGATAGC
AGTAAACGTAAGCTAATATGAATATTATTTAACTGTAATGTTTTAATATCGCTGGACATTACTAATAAAC
CCACTATAAACACATGTACATATGTATGTTTTGGCATACAATGAGTAGTTGGGGAAAAAATGTGTAAAAG
CACCGTGACCATCACAGCATAAAGATAACCAGCTGAAGTATCGAATATGAGTAACCCCCAAATTGAATCA
CATGCCGCAACTGATAGGACCCATGGAAGTACACTCTTCATGGCGATATACAAGACACACACAAGCACGA
ACACCCAGTTGCGGAGGAAATTCTCCGTAAATGAAAACCCAATCGGCGAACAATTCATACCCATATATGG
TAAAAGTTTTGAACGCGACTTGAGAGCGGAGAGCATTGCGGCTGATAAGGTTTTAGCGCTAAGCGGGCTT
TATAAAACGGGCTGCGGGACCAGTTTTCATATCACTACCGTTTGAGTTCTTGTGCTGTGTGGATACTCCT
CCCGACACAAAGCCGCTCCATCAGCCAGCAGTCGTCTAATCCAGAGACCCCGGATCGGGGTACCAACATG
GACGCACAAACACGACGACGTGAGCGTCGCGCTGAGAAACAAGCTCAATGGAAAGCTGCAAACGGTGGAT
CTCCTCCACATATGGCTTACCCATACGATGTTCCAGATTACGCTCCTCCAAGCTTGAATTCCATGGGTCC
GACGGATCAAGACTGGATCGGCTGTGCAGTGTCTATAGCCTGCGACGAGGTCCTGGGCGTCTTCCAGGGC
CTGATCAAGCAGATTTCTGCCGAGGAGATCACCATTGTGAGGGCTTTCCGCAATGGCGTGCCGCTGCGAA
AGCAGAACGCCGAGGTGGTCCTCAAGTGCACGGACATTCGCAGCATCGATCTCATCGAGCCCGCAAAGCA
AGATCTGGATGGGCACACGGCGCCGCCGCCAGTGGTCAACAAGCCCACGCCCGTCAAGCTGCCCCACTTC
TCCAACATCCTGGGCAAGCAGCAGCAGCTCCAACTCCAGCAGCAGCAGCAGCAGCTACAACTCCAGCAGC
AACAGAAACAGCAGTTCCAGGAGCAGGAACGAGAACAGGATCTGCCATCGACGCCGCGGTCAAGGGCCAA
CGACAATGGACGGGTAGCGGCTGGCGGGGCATCGAGTTCTTCGGGCCCACGTGGCACCTTCAATTCGGCG
CTAAGCGATAAGATGCATCAGCTGAAGCTAATCGAGACCAACGGCTCAAATGGCACCCTTAGAACACCAC
AAACATCCCGTGCGTCCAGCGCTCAGCAGCAGCCGCAGATATCAACGACTCCCAACAGCGTGGCCGCCTT
TTTTGGCAACATGATACCGCCGGAGGTCGAGGTGAAACTGGGCTCCTACGTGAGCAACACCCGGGAGAGT
TACTGCAGCAGCAGCGGAGATAGCGGCGAGGCAACTGGTTTGTCGTTGGGCAGCAGCAAACCCATAGATA
TCGTCAGCAACGGAGATGGATTTTACAAGCAGACGGCAGCCTCGAGCTATGGGAATACAAATGGAAATGT
AAGAAGGAATGGCAATGCCAATAACAATGGAAATGGCACCGGAAATGGTTCTTATACCAATGGAAATGGC
AACGGCAACGGGAAGAACAAGCGGAACAGGGTGCGAAGGGAGAGCAGCATGCGGCAGCAACAGGTGCAAC
TGACTTTTGGCAGCGAGGCGGACGATGGCGGCCGCTCGAGTCTAGAGGGCCCGCGGTTCGAAGGTAAGCC
TATCCCTAACCCTCTCCTCGGTCTCGATTCTACGCGTACCGGTCATCATCACCATCACCATTGAGTTTAA
ACCCGCTGATCAGCCTCGACTGTGCCTTCTAAGGCCTGAGCTCGCTGATCAGCCTCGATCGAGGATCCAG
ACATGATAAGATACATTGATGAGTTTGGACAAACCACAACTAGAATGCAGTGAAAAAAATGCTTTATTTG
TGAAATTTGTGATGCTATTGCTTTATTTGTAACCATTATAAGCTGCAATAAACAAGTTAACAACAACAAT
TGCATTCATTTTATGTTTCAGGTTCAGGGGGAGGTGTGGGAGGTTTTTTAAAGCAAGTAAAACCTCTACA
AATGTGGTATGGCTGATTATGATCAGTCGACCGATGCCCTTGAGAGCCTTCAACCCAGTCAGCTCCTTCC
GGTGGGCGCGGGGCATGACTATCGTCGCCGCACTTATGACTGTCTTCTTTATCATGCAACTCGTAGGACA
GGTGCCGGCAGCGCTCTGGGTCATTTTCGGCGAGGACCGCTTTCGCTGGAGCGCGACGATGATCGGCCTG
TCGCTTGCGGTATTCGGAATCTTGCACGCCCTCGCTCAAGCCTTCGTCACTGGTCCCGCCACCAAACGTT
TCGGCGAGAAGCAGGCCATTATCGCCGGCATGGCGGCCGACGCGCTGGGCTACGTCTTGCTGGCGTTCGC
GACGCGAGGCTGGATGGCCTTCCCCATTATGATTCTTCTCGCTTCCGGCGGCATCGGGATGCCCGCGTTG
CAGGCCATGCTGTCCAGGCAGGTAGATGACGACCATCAGGGACAGCTTCAAGGATCGCTCGCGGCTCTTA
CCAGCCAGCAAAAGGCCAGGAACCGTAAAAAGGCCGCGTTGCTGGCGTTTTTCCATAGGCTCCGCCCCCC
TGACGAGCATCACAAAAATCGACGCTCAAGTCAGAGGTGGCGAAACCCGACAGGACTATAAAGATACCAG
GCGTTTCCCCCTGGAAGCTCCCTCGTGCGCTCTCCTGTTCCGACCCTGCCGCTTACCGGATACCTGTCCG
CCTTTCTCCCTTCGGGAAGCGTGGCGCTTTCTCAATGCTCACGCTGTAGGTATCTCAGTTCGGTGTAGGT
CGTTCGCTCCAAGCTGGGCTGTGTGCACGAACCCCCCGTTCAGCCCGACCGCTGCGCCTTATCCGGTAAC
TATCGTCTTGAGTCCAACCCGGTAAGACACGACTTATCGCCACTGGCAGCAGCCACTGGTAACAGGATTA
GCAGAGCGAGGTATGTAGGCGGTGCTACAGAGTTCTTGAAGTGGTGGCCTAACTACGGCTACACTAGAAG
GACAGTATTTGGTATCTGCGCTCTGCTGAAGCCAGTTACCTTCGGAAAAAGAGTTGGTAGCTCTTGATCC
GGCAAACAAACCACCGCTGGTAGCGGTGGTTTTTTTGTTTGCAAGCAGCAGATTACGCGCAGAAAAAAAG
GATCTCAAGAAGATCCTTTGATCTTTTCTACGGGGTCTGACGCTCAGTGGAACGAAAACTCACGTTAAGG
GATTTTGGTCATGAGATTATCAAAAAGGATCTTCACCTAGATCCTTTTAAATTAAAAATGAAGTTTTAAA
TCAATCTAAAGTATATATGAGTAAACTTGGTCTGACAGTTACCAATGCTTAATCAGTGAGGCACCTATCT
CAGCGATCTGTCTATTTCGTTCATCCATAGTTGCCTGACTCCCCGTCGTGTAGATAACTACGATACGGGA
GGGCTTACCATCTGGCCCCAGTGCTGCAATGATACCGCGAGACCCACGCTCACCGGCTCCAGATTTATCA
GCAATAAACCAGCCAGCCGGAAGGGCCGAGCGCAGAAGTGGTCCTGCAACTTTATCCGCCTCCATCCAGT
CTATTAATTGTTGCCGGGAAGCTAGAGTAAGTAGTTCGCCAGTTAATAGTTTGCGCAACGTTGTTGCCAT
TGCTGCAGGCATCGTGGTGTCACGCTCGTCGTTTGGTATGGCTTCATTCAGCTCCGGTTCCCAACGATCA
AGGCGAGTTACATGATCCCCCATGTTGTGCAAAAAAGCGGTTAGCTCCTTCGGTCCTCCGATCGTTGTCA
GAAGTAAGTTGGCCGCAGTGTTATCACTCATGGTTATGGCAGCACTGCATAATTCTCTTACTGTCATGCC
ATCCGTAAGATGCTTTTCTGTGACTGGTGAGTACTCAACCAAGTCATTCTGAGAATAGTGTATGCGGCGA
CCGAGTTGCTCTTGCCCGGCGTCAACACGGGATAATACCGCGCCACATAGCAGAACTTTAAAAGTGCTCA
TCATTGGAAAACGTTCTTCGGGGCGAAAACTCTCAAGGATCTTACCGCTGTTGAGATCCAGTTCGATGTA
ACCCACTCGTGCACCCAACTGATCTTCAGCATCTTTTACTTTCACCAGCGTTTCTGGGTGAGCAAAAACA
GGAAGGCAAAATGCCGCAAAAAAGGGAATAAGGGCGACACGGAAATGTTGAATACTCATACTCTTCCTTT
TTCAATATTATTGAAGCATTTATCAGGGTTATTGTCTCATGAGCGGATACATATTTGAATGTATTTAGAA
AAATAAACAAATAGGGGTTCCGCGCACATTTCCCCGAAAAGTGCCACCTGACGTCTAAGAAACCATTATT
ATCATGACATTAACCTATAAAAATAGGCGTATCACGAGGCCCTTTCGT
